Addgene plasmid #198595: UG75-ADH1-DGK1-3HA
Purpose: DGK1 overexpression. Promotes the formation of phosphatidate from diacylglycerol. Uses antibiotic resistance marker hphMX6.
Depositing lab: Zhiping Xie. Depositing organization: Shanghai Jiao Tong University. Publication: Excess diacylglycerol at the endoplasmic reticulum disrupts endomembrane homeostasis and autophagy. Li D, Yang SG, He CW, Zhang ZT, Liang Y, Li H, Zhu J, Su X, Gong Q, Xie Z. BMC Biol. 2020 Aug 28;18(1):107. doi: 10.1186/s12915-020-00837-w. PubMed 32859196.
Backbone
  Vector backbone: UG75
  Vector type: Yeast Expression
Growth in bacteria
  Bacterial resistance: Ampicillin, 100 μg/mL
  Growth temperature: 37°C
  Growth strain: DH5alpha
  Copy number: High Copy
Gene/Insert
  Gene/Insert name: DGK1
  Species: S. cerevisiae (budding yeast)
  Entrez Gene: DGK1 (a.k.a. HSD1)
  Tag / fusion protein: 3HA (C terminal on insert)
  Cloning method: Gibson Cloning
Terms and licenses: Academic/Nonprofit Terms; Industry Terms: Not Available to Industry
How to cite: UG75-ADH1-DGK1-3HA was a gift from Zhiping Xie (Addgene plasmid # 198595 ; http://n2t.net/addgene:198595 ; RRID:Addgene_198595)
