[The description below was written by a language model from this plasmid's Addgene catalogue record and pLannotate feature annotations shown in this document.]
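Description:
UG75-ADH1-DGK1-3HA is a 6.2 kb yeast expression plasmid built on the UG75 backbone for overexpressing the Saccharomyces cerevisiae diacylglycerol kinase Dgk1 (also known as Hsd1). In E. coli it is maintained as a high-copy plasmid through a ColE1/pUC-type origin and selected with ampicillin via the β-lactamase gene and its native promoter. Short remnants of lacI, rop and the pBR322 bom region, together with flanking T7 and SP6 promoters, are leftovers of the bacterial cloning backbone. The feature table shows no yeast replication origin or centromere (no 2μ or CEN/ARS element), which suggests that the construct is meant to be integrated into the genome or used as a template for integration cassettes. The record does not state how it is delivered or where it integrates.

The payload consists of two adjacent yeast cassettes in the same orientation. The first is the hphMX-type marker: a hygromycin phosphotransferase coding sequence driven by the Ashbya gossypii TEF promoter and closed by the TEF terminator, conferring hygromycin B resistance in yeast. It is flanked by two loxP sites in the same orientation, so Cre recombinase can excise the marker after selection and allow it to be reused. Immediately downstream, the constitutive S. cerevisiae ADH1 promoter drives the DGK1 open reading frame, fused at its C terminus to three tandem HA epitopes for immunodetection and followed by the ADH1 terminator.

Overexpressed Dgk1 promotes conversion of diacylglycerol to phosphatidate. The plasmid was deposited with work on how excess diacylglycerol at the endoplasmic reticulum affects endomembrane homeostasis and autophagy.
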