Features (pLannotate 1.2.2; 17 found; start..end, strand, type, name):
     53..86      -  protein_bind   loxP: Cre-mediated recombination occurs in the 8-bp core sequence (GCATACAT). Cre recombinase
    141..484     +  promoter       TEF promoter: Ashbya gossypii TEF promoter
    491..1512    +  CDS            HygR (fragment): aminoglycoside phosphotransferase from E. coli; aph(4)-Ia; confers resistance to hygromycin
   1519..1716    +  terminator     TEF terminator: Ashbya gossypii TEF terminator
   1779..1812    -  protein_bind   loxP: Cre-mediated recombination occurs in the 8-bp core sequence (GCATACAT). Cre recombinase
   1853..2557    +  promoter       ADH1 promoter: S. cerevisiae ADH1; promoter for alcohol dehydrogenase 1
   2588..3457    +  CDS            DGK1: DGK1_YEAST - Also known as HSD1 From Saccharomyces cerevisiae (strain ATCC 204508 / S288c) (Baker's yeast).
   3506..3595    +  CDS            3xHA: three tandem HA epitope tags
   3634..3821    +  terminator     ADH1 terminator: S. cerevisiae ADH1; transcription terminator for the S. cerevisiae alcohol dehydrogenase 1 (ADH1) gene
   3841..3859    -  promoter       T7 promoter: promoter for bacteriophage T7 RNA polymerase
   3881..3934    -  CDS            lacI (fragment): lac repressor; lacI; The lac repressor binds to the lac operator to inhibit transcription in E. coli. This inhibition can be relieved by adding lactose or isopropyl-β-D-thiogalactopyranoside (IPTG).
   4117..4705    -  rep_origin     ori: high-copy-number ColE1/pMB1/pBR322/pUC origin of replication
   4876..5736    -  CDS            AmpR: β-lactamase; bla; confers resistance to ampicillin, carbenicillin, and related antibiotics
   5737..5841    -  promoter       AmpR promoter: bla
   5936..5971    +  CDS            rop (fragment): Rop protein, which maintains plasmids at low copy number; rop
   6073..6124    +  misc_feature   bom (fragment): basis of mobility region from pBR322
   6187..2       +  promoter       SP6 promoter (across the origin): promoter for bacteriophage SP6 RNA polymerase
>Addgene plasmid #198595 | UG75-ADH1-DGK1-3HA | addgene full sequence | sequence record 389064 | Addgene NGS Result
GAACGCGGCCGCCAGCTGAAGCTTCGTACGCTGCAGGTCGACAACCCTTAATATAACTTCGTATAATGTA
TGCTATACGAAGTTATTAGGTCTAGAGATCTGTTTAGCTTGCCTCGTCCCCGCCGGGTCACCCGGCCAGC
GACATGGAGGCCCAGAATACCCTCCTTGACAGTCTTGACGTGCGCAGCTCAGGGGCATGATGTGACTGTC
GCCCGTACATTTAGCCCATACATCCCCATGTATAATCATTTGCATCCATACATTTTGATGGCCGCACGGC
GCGAAGCAAAAATTACGGCTCCTCGCTGCAGACCTGCGAGCAGGGAAACGCTCCCCTCACAGACGCGTTG
AATTGTCCCCACGCCGCGCCCCTGTAGAGAAATATAAAAGGTTAGGATTTGCCACTGAGGTTCTTCTTTC
ATATACTTCCTTTTAAAATCTTGCTAGGATACAGTTCTCACATCACATCCGAACATAAACAACCATGGGT
AAAAAGCCTGAACTCACCGCGACGTCTGTCGAGAAGTTTCTGATCGAAAAGTTCGACAGCGTCTCCGACC
TGATGCAGCTCTCGGAGGGCGAAGAATCTCGTGCTTTCAGCTTCGATGTAGGAGGGCGTGGATATGTCCT
GCGGGTAAATAGCTGCGCCGATGGTTTCTACAAAGATCGTTATGTTTATCGGCACTTTGCATCGGCCGCG
CTCCCGATTCCGGAAGTGCTTGACATTGGGGAATTCAGCGAGAGCCTGACCTATTGCATCTCCCGCCGTG
CACAGGGTGTCACGTTGCAAGACCTGCCTGAAACCGAACTGCCCGCTGTTCTGCAGCCGGTCGCGGAGGC
AATGGATGCGATCGCTGCGGCCGATCTTAGCCAGACGAGCGGGTTCGGCCCATTCGGACCGCAAGGAATC
GGTCAATACACTACATGGCGTGATTTCATATGCGCGATTGCTGATCCCCATGTGTATCACTGGCAAACTG
TGATGGACGACACCGTCAGTGCGTCCGTCGCGCAGGCTCTCGATGAGCTGATGCTTTGGGCCGAGGACTG
CCCCGAAGTCCGGCACCTCGTGCACGCGGATTTCGGCTCCAACAATGTCCTGACGGACAATGGCCGCATA
ACAGCGGTCATTGACTGGAGCGAGGCGATGTTCGGGGATTCCCAATACGAGGTCGCCAACATCTTCTTCT
GGAGGCCGTGGTTGGCTTGTATGGAGCAGCAGACGCGCTACTTCGAGCGGAGGCATCCGGAGCTTGCAGG
ATCGCCACGGCTCCGGGCGTATATGCTCCGCATTGGTCTTGACCAACTCTATCAGAGCTTGGTTGACGGC
AATTTCGATGATGCAGCTTGGGCGCAGGGTCGATGCGACGCAATCGTCCGATCCGGAGCCGGGACTGTCG
GGCGTACACAAATCGCCCGCAGAAGCGCGGCCGTCTGGACCGATGGCTGTGTAGAAGTACTCGCCGATAG
TGGAAACCGACGCCCCAGCACTCGTCCGAGGGCAAAGGAATAATCAGTACTGACAATAAAAAGATTCTTG
TTTTCAAGAACTTGTCATTTGTATAGTTTTTTTATATTGTAGTTGTTCTATTTTAATCAAATGTTAGCGT
GATTTATATTTTTTTTCGCCTCGACATCATCTGCCCAGATGCGAAGTTAAGTGCGCAGAAAGTAATATCA
TGCGTCAATCGTATGTGAATGCTGGTCGCTATACTGCTGTCGATTCGATACTAACGCCGCCATCCAGTGT
CGAAAACGAGCTCTCGAGAACCCTTAATATAACTTCGTATAATGTATGCTATACGAAGTTATTAGGTGAT
ATCAGATCCACTAGTGGCCTATGCGGCCGCGGATCCTTTTGTTGTTTCCGGGTGTACAATATGGACTTCC
TCTTTTCTGGCAACCAAACCCATACATCGGGATTCCTATAATACCTTCGTTGGTCTCCCTAACATGTAGG
TGGCGGAGGGGAGATATACAATAGAACAGATACCAGACAAGACATAATGGGCTAAACAAGACTACACCAA
TTACACTGCCTCATTGATGGTGGTACATAACGAACTAATACTGTAGCCCTAGACTTGATAGCCATCATCA
TATCGAAGTTTCACTACCCTTTTTCCATTTGCCATCTATTGAAGTAATAATAGGCGCATGCAACTTCTTT
TCTTTTTTTTTCTTTTCTCTCTCCCCCGTTGTTGTCTCACCATATCCGCAATGACAAAAAAATGATGGAA
GACACTAAAGGAAAAAATTAACGACAAAGACAGCACCAACAGATGTCGTTGTTCCAGAGCTGATGAGGGG
TATCTCGAAGCACACGAAACTTTTTCCTTCCTTCATTCACGCACACTACTCTCTAATGAGCAACGGTATA
CGGCCTTCCTTCCAGTTACTTGAATTTGAAATAAAAAAAAGTTTGCTGTCTTGCTATCAAGTATAAATAG
ACCTGCAATTATTAATCTTTTGTTTCCTCGTCATTGTTCTCGTTCCCTTTCTTCCTTGTTTCTTTTTCTG
CACAATATTTCAAGCTATACCAAGCATACAATCAACTATCTCATATACAATGTCTATCCCAATCGATATG
GGGACCGAAGATGCCATTGCCCTTCCAAATAGCACGCTAGAGCCGCGTACCGAAGCTAAGCAAAGACTAT
CATCTAAGAGTCATCAAGTCTCGGCGAAAGTAACGATTCCAGCAAAAGAAGAAATTAGTAGTAGCGATGA
CGATGCACACGTTCCAGTGACAGAAATACATTTGAAATCTCATGAATGGTTCGGCGATTTTATAACTAAA
CATGAAATTCCCCGTAAGGTGTTCCATTCTTCCATTGGCTTTATTACTTTGTACCTGTATACGCAGGGTA
TTAATTATAAAAATGTTTTATGGCCTTTGATATACGCCTTCATCATATTGTTTATTTTGGATCTGATAAG
ACTAAACTGGCCCTTTTTCAATATGCTTTACTGTAGAACTGTGGGTGCGCTAATGAGAAAAAAGGAGATT
CATACATACAATGGGGTATTGTGGTACATTCTTGGGTTAATCTTTTCTTTTAACTTTTTCTCTAAAGATG
TTACCTTAATATCGTTATTTTTGCTAAGTTGGTCCGATACAGCCGCCGCAACTATTGGAAGAAAGTATGG
TCATTTAACACCCAAAGTGGCAAGAAATAAATCCCTTGCAGGTTCGATAGCTGCGTTTACAGTTGGTGTT
ATCACCTGCTGGGTATTTTATGGCTATTTTGTTCCTGCCTACAGCTACGTCAACAAACCTGGCGAGATCC
AATGGAGCCCAGAAACAAGCAGATTAAGTTTGAATATGCTATCCTTGTTAGGTGGTGTGGTAGCTGCTTT
GAGTGAAGGTATAGATTTGTTCAACTGGGATGATAATTTCACTATTCCTGTCCTGTCATCACTTTTTATG
AACGCAGTAATCAAAACATTCAAGAAATCGTACGCTGCAGGTCGTGGGATTCCTGGGTTAATTAACATCG
CTAGCTACCCATACGATGTTCCTGACTATGCGGGCTATCCCTATGACGTCCCGGACTATGCAGGATCCTA
TCCATATGACGTTCCAGATTACGCTGCTCAGTGCCCTAGGTGAGGCGCGCCACTTCTAAATAAGCGAATT
TCTTATGATTTATGATTTTTATTATTAAATAAGTTATAAAAAAAATAAGTGTATACAAATTTTAAAGTGA
CTCTTAGGTTTTAAAACGAAAATTCTTATTCTTGAGTAACTCTTTCCTGTAGGTCAGGTTGCTTTCTCAG
GTATAGTATGAGGTCGCTCTTATTGACCACACCTCTACCGGCCGCGGATCTGCCGGTCTCCCTATAGTGA
GTCGTATTAATTTCGATAAGCCAGGTTAACCTGCATTAATGAATCGGCCAACGCGCGGGGAGAGGCGGTT
TGCGTATTGGGCGCTCTTCCGCTTCCTCGCTCACTGACTCGCTGCGCTCGGTCGTTCGGCTGCGGCGAGC
GGTATCAGCTCACTCAAAGGCGGTAATACGGTTATCCACAGAATCAGGGGATAACGCAGGAAAGAACATG
TGAGCAAAAGGCCAGCAAAAGGCCAGGAACCGTAAAAAGGCCGCGTTGCTGGCGTTTTTCCATAGGCTCC
GCCCCCCTGACGAGCATCACAAAAATCGACGCTCAAGTCAGAGGTGGCGAAACCCGACAGGACTATAAAG
ATACCAGGCGTTTCCCCCTGGAAGCTCCCTCGTGCGCTCTCCTGTTCCGACCCTGCCGCTTACCGGATAC
CTGTCCGCCTTTCTCCCTTCGGGAAGCGTGGCGCTTTCTCATAGCTCACGCTGTAGGTATCTCAGTTCGG
TGTAGGTCGTTCGCTCCAAGCTGGGCTGTGTGCACGAACCCCCCGTTCAGCCCGACCGCTGCGCCTTATC
CGGTAACTATCGTCTTGAGTCCAACCCGGTAAGACACGACTTATCGCCACTGGCAGCAGCCACTGGTAAC
AGGATTAGCAGAGCGAGGTATGTAGGCGGTGCTACAGAGTTCTTGAAGTGGTGGCCTAACTACGGCTACA
CTAGAAGAACAGTATTTGGTATCTGCGCTCTGCTGAAGCCAGTTACCTTCGGAAAAAGAGTTGGTAGCTC
TTGATCCGGCAAACAAACCACCGCTGGTAGCGGTGGTTTTTTTGTTTGCAAGCAGCAGATTACGCGCAGA
AAAAAAGGATCTCAAGAAGATCCTTTGATCTTTTCTACGGGGTCTGACGCTCAGTGGAACGAAAACTCAC
GTTAAGGGATTTTGGTCATGAGATTATCAAAAAGGATCTTCACCTAGATCCTTTTAAATTAAAAATGAAG
TTTTAAATCAATCTAAAGTATATATGAGTAAACTTGGTCTGACAGTTACCAATGCTTAATCAGTGAGGCA
CCTATCTCAGCGATCTGTCTATTTCGTTCATCCATAGTTGCCTGACTCCCCGTCGTGTAGATAACTACGA
TACGGGAGGGCTTACCATCTGGCCCCAGTGCTGCAATGATACCGCGAGACCCACGCTCACCGGCTCCAGA
TTTATCAGCAATAAACCAGCCAGCCGGAAGGGCCGAGCGCAGAAGTGGTCCTGCAACTTTATCCGCCTCC
ATCCAGTCTATTAATTGTTGCCGGGAAGCTAGAGTAAGTAGTTCGCCAGTTAATAGTTTGCGCAACGTTG
TTGCCATTGCTACAGGCATCGTGGTGTCACGCTCGTCGTTTGGTATGGCTTCATTCAGCTCCGGTTCCCA
ACGATCAAGGCGAGTTACATGATCCCCCATGTTGTGCAAAAAAGCGGTTAGCTCCTTCGGTCCTCCGATC
GTTGTCAGAAGTAAGTTGGCCGCAGTGTTATCACTCATGGTTATGGCAGCACTGCATAATTCTCTTACTG
TCATGCCATCCGTAAGATGCTTTTCTGTGACTGGTGAGTACTCAACCAAGTCATTCTGAGAATAGTGTAT
GCGGCGACCGAGTTGCTCTTGCCCGGCGTCAATACGGGATAATACCGCGCCACATAGCAGAACTTTAAAA
GTGCTCATCATTGGAAAACGTTCTTCGGGGCGAAAACTCTCAAGGATCTTACCGCTGTTGAGATCCAGTT
CGATGTAACCCACTCGTGCACCCAACTGATCTTCAGCATCTTTTACTTTCACCAGCGTTTCTGGGTGAGC
AAAAACAGGAAGGCAAAATGCCGCAAAAAAGGGAATAAGGGCGACACGGAAATGTTGAATACTCATACTC
TTCCTTTTTCAATATTATTGAAGCATTTATCAGGGTTATTGTCTCATGAGCGGATACATATTTGAATGTA
TTTAGAAAAATAAACAAATAGGGGTTCCGCGCACATTTCCCCGAAAAGTGCCACCTGACGTCTAAGAAAC
CATTATTATCATGACATTAACCTATAAAAATAGGCGTATCACGAGGCCCTTTCGTCTCGCGCGTTTCGGT
GATGACGGTGAAAACCTCTGACACATGCAGCTCCCGGAGACGGTCACAGCTTGTCTGTAAGCGGATGCCG
GGAGCAGACAAGCCCGTCAGGGCGCGTCAGCGGGTGTTGGCGGGTGTCGGGGCTGGCTTAACTATGCGGC
ATCAGAGCAGATTGTACTGAGAGTGCACCATATGGACATATTGTCGTTAGAACGCGGCTACAATTAATAC
ATAACCTTATGTATCATACACATACGATTTAGGTGACACTATA
